>Addgene plasmid #138404 | pF3BGX-TangoL-lexA | addgene full sequence | sequence record 275179 | Addgene NGS Result
CATGATGAAATAACATAAGGTGGTCCCGTCGATAGCCGAAGCTTACCGAAGTATACACTTAAATTCAGTG
CACGTTTGCTTGTTGAGAGGAAAGGTTGTGTGCGGACGAATTTTTTTTTGAAAACATTAACCCTTACGTG
GAATAAAAAAAAATGAAATATTGCAAATTTTGCTGCAAAGCTGTGACTGGAGTAAAATTAATTCACGTGC
CGAAGTGTGCTATTAAGAGAAAATTGTGGGAGCAGAGCCTTGGGTGCAGCCTTGGTGAAAACTCCCAAAT
TTGTGATACCCACTTTAATGATTCGCAGTGGAAGGCTGCACCTGCAAAAGGTCAGACATTTAAAAGGAGG
CGACTCAACGCAGATGCCGTACCTAGTAAAGTGATAGAGCCTGAACCAGAAAAGATAAAAGAAGGCTATA
CCAGTGGGAGTACACAAACAGAGTAAGTTTGAATAGTAAAAAAAATCATTTATGTAAACAATAACGTGAC
TGTGCGTTAGGTCCTGTTCATTGTTTAATGAAAATAAGAGCTTGAGGGAAAAAATTCGTACTTTGGAGTA
CGAAATGCGTCGTTTAGAGCAGCAGCGGTACCGGGCCCCCCCTCGAGGTCGACGAAGTTCCTATTCTTCA
AATAGTATAGGAACTTCAAGCTTCTTAAGGAATTCGAGCTCGCCCGGGGATCTAATTCAATTAGAGACTA
ATTCAATTAGAGCTAATTCAATTAGGATCAGCTTATCGATTTCGAACCCTCGACCGCCGGAGTATAAATA
GAGGCGCTTCGTCTACGGAGCGACAATTCAATTCAAACAAGCAAAGTGAACACGTCGCTAAGCGAAAGCT
AAGCAAATAAACAAGCGCAGCTGAACAAGCTAAACAATCGGGCTAGACCTAGGCAAAATGGTGAGCAAGG
GCGAGGAGCTGTTCACCGGGGTGGTGCCCATCCTGGTCGAGCTGGACGGCGACGTAAACGGCCACAAGTT
CAGCGTGTCCGGCGAGGGCGAGGGCGATGCCACCTACGGCAAGCTGACCCTGAAGCTCATCTGCACCACC
GGCAAGCTGCCCGTGCCCTGGCCCACCCTCGTGACCACCCTGGGCTACGGCCTGCAGTGCTTCGCCCGCT
ACCCCGACCACATGAAGCAGCACGACTTCTTCAAGTCCGCCATGCCCGAAGGCTACGTCCAGGAGCGCAC
CATCTTCTTCAAGGACGACGGCAACTACAAGACCCGCGCCGAGGTGAAGTTCGAGGGCGACACCCTGGTG
AACCGCATCGAGCTGAAGGGCATCGACTTCAAGGAGGACGGCAACATCCTGGGGCACAAGCTGGAGTACA
ACTACAACAGCCACAACGTCTATATCACCGCCGACAAGCAGAAGAACGGCATCAAGGCCAACTTCAAGAT
CCGCCACAACATCGAGGACGGCGGCGTGCAGCTCGCCGACCACTACCAGCAGAACACCCCCATCGGCGAC
GGCCCCGTGCTGCTGCCCGACAACCACTACCTGAGCTACCAGTCCGCCCTGAGCAAAGACCCCAACGAGA
AGCGCGATCACATGGTCCTGCTGGAGTTCGTGACCGCCGCCGGGATCACTCTCGGCATGGACGAGCTGTA
CAAGTAACCATGGCTAGATCATAATCAGCCATACCACATTTGTAGAGGTTTTACTTGCTTTAAAAAACCT
CCCACACCTCCCCCTGAACCTGAAACATAAAATGAATGCAATTGTTGTTGTTAACTTGTTTATTGCAGCT
TATAATGGTTACAAATAAAGCAATAGCATCACAAATTTCACAAATAAAGCATTTTTTTCACTGCATTCTA
GTTGTGGTTTGTCCAAACTCATCAATGTATCGAATTCGTACGCGCCCGGGGAGCCCAAGGGCACGCCCTG
GCACCCGGCGCGCCAGAGAACCTGTACTTCCAGCTAAAGGCTCTCACGGCCCGACAACAGGAAGTTTTTG
ATTTGATACGGGATCATATATCCCAAACGGGTATGCCTCCGACCCGCGCAGAGATAGCACAGCGACTGGG
CTTTCGATCGCCTAACGCCGCGGAGGAGCACTTGAAGGCACTGGCCCGCAAGGGTGTCATTGAAATCGTG
TCCGGTGCGAGCCGCGGAATCCGGCTGTTGCAGGAGGAGGAAGAGGGCCTGCCACTGGTGGGACGCGTGG
CCGCTGGCGAGCCGCTGCTGGCCCAGCAACACATAGAGGGACACTATCAGGTGGACCCCTCCTTGTTTAA
GCCAAATGCTGATTTCCTGTTGCGGGTGTCGGGAATGTCCATGAAGGACATCGGTATTATGGATGGTGAC
CTCCTCGCCGTCCATAAGACACAGGATGTCAGGAACGGCCAGGTAGTCGTTGCCAGGATAGACGATGAGG
TCACTGTGAAACGTCTCAAGAAGCAAGGCAATAAGGTCGAGCTGCTGCCGGAGAATAGCGAGTTCAAGCC
GATCGTGGTGGATCTGCGACAGCAGTCCTTTACTATCGAGGGCTTGGCCGTGGGTGTGATCCGCAACGGA
GATTGGCTGGGATCCACGCCGATGGAGTTCCAGTACCTGCCCGATACGGATGACCGTCACCGTATCGAAG
AAAAGCGGAAGCGAACCTATGAAACCTTCAAGTCCATCATGAAAAAGTCCCCCTTCTCGGGCCCCACGGA
CCCGCGCCCCCCGCCCCGTCGTATTGCGGTTCCTTCGCGCAGCAGTGCCAGCGTCCCCAAACCCGCACCG
CAGCCCTACCCGTTCACTTCCTCCCTTAGCACGATTAACTATGATGAGTTCCCCACGATGGTGTTCCCCA
GTGGACAAATTTCCCAGGCATCGGCACTGGCTCCGGCCCCACCGCAAGTCCTCCCCCAGGCGCCCGCTCC
GGCACCGGCTCCCGCAATGGTGAGTGCTCTGGCCCAGGCCCCCGCTCCAGTCCCCGTGCTGGCGCCTGGA
CCCCCACAGGCAGTTGCCCCTCCTGCTCCGAAACCAACGCAGGCGGGCGAAGGAACCCTGAGCGAGGCCC
TCTTGCAGCTTCAGTTCGATGACGAAGACTTGGGAGCCCTGCTGGGTAACAGCACAGACCCTGCCGTATT
CACCGATCTCGCATCCGTGGACAACAGCGAGTTTCAGCAGCTCTTGAATCAGGGAATCCCGGTCGCACCT
CATACCACAGAGCCCATGCTGATGGAATACCCGGAGGCTATCACGCGACTGGTGACCGGCGCACAGCGAC
CACCCGATCCAGCCCCTGCCCCACTGGGTGCCCCGGGTTTGCCCAATGGCCTCCTCAGCGGCGATGAGGA
TTTCTCCAGCATCGCTGATATGGATTTCTCCGCTTTGCTGAGCCAGATAAGCTCCTAAGCGGCCGCATAA
CTTCGTATAGCATACATTATACGAAGTTATACCGGTGGCCGCGAAGTTCCTATTCTTCAAATAGTATAGG
AACTTCGAGCTCCCGGAGAGATGCAGAAGCTTTGCGTACTCGCAAATTATTAAAAATAAAACTTTAAAAA
TAATTTCGTCTAATTAATATTATGAGTTAATTCAAACCCCACGGACATGCTAAGGGTTAATCAACAATCA
TATCGCTGTCTCACTCAGACTCAATACGACACTCAGAATACTATTCCTTTCACTCGCACTTATTGCAAGC
ATACGTTAAGTGGATGTCTCTTGCCGACGGGACCACCTTATGTTATTTCATCATGGTCTGGCCATTCTCA
TCGTGAGCTTCCGGGTGCTCGCCAGCTGCATTAATGAATCGGCCAACGCGCGGGGAGAGGCGGTTTGCGT
ATTGGGCGCTCTTCCGCTTCCTCGCTCACTGACTCGCTGCGCTCGGTCGTTCGGCTGCGGCGAGCGGTAT
CAGCTCACTCAAAGGCGGTAATACGGTTATCCACAGAATCAGGGGATAACGCAGGAAAGAACATGTGAGC
AAAAGGCCAGCAAAAGGCCAGGAACCGTAAAAAGGCCGCGTTGCTGGCGTTTTTCCATAGGCTCCGCCCC
CCTGACGAGCATCACAAAAATCGACGCTCAAGTCAGAGGTGGCGAAACCCGACAGGACTATAAAGATACC
AGGCGTTTCCCCCTGGAAGCTCCCTCGTGCGCTCTCCTGTTCCGACCCTGCCGCTTACCGGATACCTGTC
CGCCTTTCTCCCTTCGGGAAGCGTGGCGCTTTCTCATAGCTCACGCTGTAGGTATCTCAGTTCGGTGTAG
GTCGTTCGCTCCAAGCTGGGCTGTGTGCACGAACCCCCCGTTCAGCCCGACCGCTGCGCCTTATCCGGTA
ACTATCGTCTTGAGTCCAACCCGGTAAGACACGACTTATCGCCACTGGCAGCAGCCACTGGTAACAGGAT
TAGCAGAGCGAGGTATGTAGGCGGTGCTACAGAGTTCTTGAAGTGGTGGCCTAACTACGGCTACACTAGA
AGAACAGTATTTGGTATCTGCGCTCTGCTGAAGCCAGTTACCTTCGGAAAAAGAGTTGGTAGCTCTTGAT
CCGGCAAACAAACCACCGCTGGTAGCGGTGGTTTTTTTGTTTGCAAGCAGCAGATTACGCGCAGAAAAAA
AGGATCTCAAGAAGATCCTTTGATCTTTTCTACGGGGTCTGACGCTCAGTGGAACGAAAACTCACGTTAA
GGGATTTTGGTCATGAGATTATCAAAAAGGATCTTCACCTAGATCCTTTTAAATTAAAAATGAAGTTTTA
AATCAATCTAAAGTATATATGAGTAAACTTGGTCTGACAGTTACCAATGCTTAATCAGTGAGGCACCTAT
CTCAGCGATCTGTCTATTTCGTTCATCCATAGTTGCCTGACTCCCCGTCGTGTAGATAACTACGATACGG
GAGGGCTTACCATCTGGCCCCAGTGCTGCAATGATACCGCGAGACCCACGCTCACCGGCTCCAGATTTAT
CAGCAATAAACCAGCCAGCCGGAAGGGCCGAGCGCAGAAGTGGTCCTGCAACTTTATCCGCCTCCATCCA
GTCTATTAATTGTTGCCGGGAAGCTAGAGTAAGTAGTTCGCCAGTTAATAGTTTGCGCAACGTTGTTGCC
ATTGCTACAGGCATCGTGGTGTCACGCTCGTCGTTTGGTATGGCTTCATTCAGCTCCGGTTCCCAACGAT
CAAGGCGAGTTACATGATCCCCCATGTTGTGCAAAAAAGCGGTTAGCTCCTTCGGTCCTCCGATCGTTGT
CAGAAGTAAGTTGGCCGCAGTGTTATCACTCATGGTTATGGCAGCACTGCATAATTCTCTTACTGTCATG
CCATCCGTAAGATGCTTTTCTGTGACTGGTGAGTACTCAACCAAGTCATTCTGAGAATAGTGTATGCGGC
GACCGAGTTGCTCTTGCCCGGCGTCAATACGGGATAATACCGCGCCACATAGCAGAACTTTAAAAGTGCT
CATCATTGGAAAACGTTCTTCGGGGCGAAAACTCTCAAGGATCTTACCGCTGTTGAGATCCAGTTCGATG
TAACCCACTCGTGCACCCAACTGATCTTCAGCATCTTTTACTTTCACCAGCGTTTCTGGGTGAGCAAAAA
CAGGAAGGCAAAATGCCGCAAAAAAGGGAATAAGGGCGACACGGAAATGTTGAATACTCATACTCTTCCT
TTTTCAATATTATTGAAGCATTTATCAGGGTTATTGTCTCATGAGCGGATACATATTTGAATGTATTTAG
AAAAATAAACAAATAGGGGTTCCGCGCACATTTCCCCGAAAAGTGCCACCTAAATTGTAAGCGTTAATAT
TTTGTTAAAATTCGCGTTAAATTTTTGTTAAATCAGCTCATTTTTTAACCAATAGGCCGAAATCGGCAAA
ATCCCTTATAAATCAAAAGAATAGACCGAGATAGGGT
[37 nt withheld, positions 5848-5884]
AAAGAACGTGGACTCCAACGTCAAAGG
[49 nt withheld, positions 5912-5960]
T
[91 nt withheld, positions 5962-6052]
CTTCTCCGCCGCCGATCTGCCGCTGGACTACGTGGGTCTGGCC
Features (pLannotate 1.2.2; 16 found; start..end, strand, type, name):
      1..586     +  misc_feature   P element 5' end: No description available
    587..614     -  misc_feature   MCS (fragment): pBluescript multiple cloning site
    757..879     +  promoter       hsp70 promoter (fragment): Drosophila melanogaster hsp70Bb promoter
    898..1614    +  CDS            Venus: Venus is a basic (constitutively fluorescent) yellow fluorescent protein published in 2002, derived from Aequorea victoria. It is reported to be a rapidly-maturing weak dimer with moderate acid sensitivity.
   1627..1710    +  CDS            large T antigen (fragment): large T antigen from SV40 (simian virus 40)
   1733..1814    +  polyA_signal   SV40 poly(A) signal: SV40 polyadenylation signal
   1861..1894    -  protein_bind   attB: minimal attB site for the φC31 integrase (Groth et al., 2000) phage φC31 integrase
   1924..2529    +  CDS            lexA: LEXA_ECOLI - Also known as exrA, spr, tsl, umuA. Experimental evidence at protein level: Swiss-Prot protein existence level 1. Represses a number of genes involved in the response to DNA damage (SOS response), including recA and lexA. Binds to the 16 bp palindromic sequence 5'-CTGTATATATATACAG-3'. In the presence of single- stranded DNA, RecA interacts with LexA causing an autocatalytic cleavage which disrupts the DNA-binding part of LexA, leading to derepression of the SOS regulon and eventually DNA repair. Implicated in hydroxy radical-mediated cell death induced by hydroxyurea treatment (Pu
   2533..3345    +  CDS            RELA (fragment): TF65_HUMAN - Also known as NFKB3. Experimental evidence at protein level: Swiss-Prot protein existence level 1. NF-kappa-B is a pleiotropic transcription factor present in almost all cell types and is the endpoint of a series of signal transduction events that are initiated by a vast array of stimuli related to many biological processes such as inflammation, immunity, differentiation, cell growth, tumorigenesis and apoptosis. NF-kappa-B is a homo- or heterodimeric complex formed by the Rel-like domain- containing proteins RELA/p65, RELB, NFKB1/p105, NFKB1/p50, REL and NFKB2/p52. The heterodime
   3357..3390    +  protein_bind   loxP: Cre-mediated recombination occurs in the 8-bp core sequence (GCATACAT). Cre recombinase
   3463..3695    +  misc_feature   P element 3' end: P element 3' end
   3731..3789    -  CDS            lacI (fragment): lac repressor; lacI; The lac repressor binds to the lac operator to inhibit transcription in E. coli. This inhibition can be relieved by adding lactose or isopropyl-β-D-thiogalactopyranoside (IPTG).
   3972..4560    -  rep_origin     ori: high-copy-number ColE1/pMB1/pBR322/pUC origin of replication
   4731..5591    -  CDS            AmpR: β-lactamase; bla; confers resistance to ampicillin, carbenicillin, and related antibiotics
   5592..5696    -  promoter       AmpR promoter: bla
   5722..6052    -  rep_origin     f1 ori (fragment) (sequence partly withheld): f1 bacteriophage origin of replication; arrow indicates direction of (+) strand synthesis
