[The description below was written by a language model from this plasmid's Addgene catalogue record and pLannotate feature annotations shown in this document.]
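Description:
pF3BGX-TangoL-lexA is a Drosophila transgenesis and knock-in donor plasmid built on the pF3BGX backbone, intended as a recombinase-mediated cassette exchange (RMCE) vector for adding a Tango module to the C-terminus of a target protein. The associated work concerns Tango knock-ins that report endogenous G protein-coupled receptor activity in flies. In E. coli it is maintained as a high-copy plasmid through a ColE1/pUC-type origin and selected with ampicillin via the β-lactamase gene. A partial f1 origin is also present.

The payload is recorded as a TEV protease cleavage site (the ENLYFQL variant) followed by LexA-p65. The feature table shows the bacterial LexA coding sequence joined directly to a fragment of human RELA/p65, which supplies the transcriptional activation domain. The short cleavage site itself is not annotated. In the Tango design, this chimeric transcription factor is tethered to a receptor through the protease site. Ligand-dependent recruitment of a TEV protease fusion releases LexA-p65, which can then drive a lexAop reporter. No promoter is annotated upstream of the LexA-p65 reading frame, consistent with expression being supplied by the tagged endogenous locus.

A minimal φC31 attB site lies just upstream of the fusion and a loxP site just downstream. These presumably serve integration or exchange and later excision, though the record does not spell out the scheme. Transformants are identified with the 3xP3-Venus marker, annotated as an hsp70 minimal promoter fragment driving Venus with SV40 sequences and a polyadenylation signal. The 3xP3 element itself is not annotated. P element 5' and 3' ends flank the marker and payload.
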