Addgene plasmid #138404: pF3BGX-TangoL-lexA
Purpose: RMCE vector for generating C-terminal Tango fusion
Depositing lab: Shu Kondo. Depositing organization: National Institute of Genetics. Publication: Tango knock-ins visualize endogenous activity of G protein-coupled receptors in Drosophila. Katow H, Takahashi T, Saito K, Tanimoto H, Kondo S. J Neurogenet. 2019 Mar - Jun;33(2):44-51. doi: 10.1080/01677063.2019.1611806. Epub 2019 May 14. PubMed 31084242.
Backbone
  Vector backbone: pF3BGX
  Vector type: Insect Expression
  Selectable markers: 3xP3-Venus
Growth in bacteria
  Bacterial resistance: Ampicillin, 100 μg/mL
  Growth temperature: 37°C
  Growth strain: DH5alpha
  Copy number: High Copy
Gene/Insert
  Gene/Insert name: TEVcs(ENLYFQL)-LexAp65
Terms and licenses: Academic/Nonprofit Terms; Industry Terms: Not Available to Industry
How to cite: pF3BGX-TangoL-lexA was a gift from Shu Kondo (Addgene plasmid # 138404 ; http://n2t.net/addgene:138404 ; RRID:Addgene_138404)
